Addgene plasmid #97319: AAV_Cdx2 HMEJ donor
Purpose: HMEJ donor for fusing a p2A-mCherry reporter to mouse Cdx2. AAV backbone.
Depositing lab: Hui Yang. Publication: Homology-mediated end joining-based targeted integration using CRISPR/Cas9. Yao X, Wang X, Hu X, Liu Z, Liu J, Zhou H, Shen X, Wei Y, Huang Z, Ying W, Wang Y, Nie YH, Zhang CC, Li S, Cheng L, Wang Q, Wu Y, Huang P, Sun Q, Shi L, Yang H. Cell Res. 2017 May 19. doi: 10.1038/cr.2017.76. PubMed 28524166.
Backbone
  Vector backbone: pAAV
  Vector type: Mammalian Expression, Mouse Targeting, AAV
Growth in bacteria
  Bacterial resistance: Ampicillin and Kanamycin, 100 & 50 μg/mL
  Growth temperature: 37°C
  Growth strain: NEB Stable
  Copy number: High Copy
Gene/Insert
  Gene/Insert name: Cdx2 HMEJ donor (alt name: Cdx2 HMEJ template)
  Species: Synthetic
  Insert size (bp): 2414
  Cloning method: Restriction Enzyme; 5′ cloning site unknown (unknown if destroyed); 3′ cloning site unknown (unknown if destroyed)
  Sequencing primers: 5′ M13R; 3′ M13F
Terms and licenses: Academic/Nonprofit Terms; Industry Terms: Not Available to Industry
Depositor comments: gRNA sequence: agaccacgggaggggtcact
How to cite: AAV_Cdx2 HMEJ donor was a gift from Hui Yang (Addgene plasmid # 97319 ; http://n2t.net/addgene:97319 ; RRID:Addgene_97319)
