[The description below was written by a language model from this plasmid's Addgene catalogue record and pLannotate feature annotations shown in this document.]
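Description:
AAV_Cdx2 HMEJ donor is a repair-template plasmid for CRISPR/Cas9-mediated knock-in at the mouse Cdx2 locus by homology-mediated end joining (HMEJ). It is catalogued as a pAAV-backbone vector for mammalian expression, mouse targeting and AAV use. However, neither of the two feature tables (the depositor sequence and the repository's NGS sequence, which agree almost exactly at about 6.2 kb) annotates AAV inverted terminal repeats. The annotated backbone instead resembles a general cloning vector, with lac promoter/operator and lacZα remnants, a T7 promoter, an f1 origin and a high-copy ColE1/pUC origin. The annotations therefore do not confirm that the plasmid can be packaged into AAV. Selection in bacteria relies on two markers, β-lactamase (ampicillin) and the Tn5-derived neo/nptII gene (kanamycin), consistent with the dual resistance listed. Short hits to Csy4, lacI and tnpA are only fragments and are probably incidental or vestigial.

The roughly 2.4 kb synthetic insert contains a fragment of the mouse Cdx2 coding sequence followed closely by a full mCherry open reading frame. According to the stated purpose, a P2A self-cleaving peptide links the two, although it is not annotated separately. The unannotated stretches upstream of the Cdx2 fragment and downstream of mCherry presumably supply the remaining homology. No promoter for mCherry is annotated, consistent with a design in which red fluorescence appears only after in-frame integration at the end of endogenous Cdx2, so that it reports Cdx2 expression as a separate protein. In HMEJ designs, the homology arms are flanked by guide RNA target sites, so Cas9 cuts both the genome and the donor. The record supplies a guide sequence for this purpose, but Cas9 and the guide are not encoded on this plasmid.
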