Features (pLannotate 1.2.2; 15 found; start..end, strand, type, name):
      2..94      +  CDS            lacI (fragment): lac repressor; lacI; The lac repressor binds to the lac operator to inhibit transcription in E. coli. This inhibition can be relieved by adding lactose or isopropyl-β-D-thiogalactopyranoside (IPTG).
    107..128     +  protein_bind   CAP binding site: CAP binding activates transcription in the presence of cAMP. E. coli catabolite activator protein
    143..173     +  promoter       lac promoter: promoter for the E. coli lac operon
    181..197     +  protein_bind   lac operator: The lac repressor binds to the lac operator to inhibit transcription in E. coli. This inhibition can be relieved by adding lactose or isopropyl-β-D-thiogalactopyranoside (IPTG). lac repressor encoded by lacI
    597..617     +  CDS            Csy4 (fragment): CRISPR-associated endoribonuclease responsible for pre-crRNA processing in Pseudomonas aeruginosa (Haurwitz et al., 2010)
    820..1068    +  CDS            Cdx2 (fragment): CDX2_MOUSE - Also known as Cdx-2. Experimental evidence at protein level: Swiss-Prot protein existence level 1. Transcription factor which regulates the transcription of multiple genes expressed in the intestinal epithelium (PubMed:9933478, PubMed:16027724). Binds to the promoter of the intestinal sucrase- isomaltase SI and activates SI transcription (PubMed:7935448). Binds to the DNA sequence 5'-ATAAAAACTTAT-3' in the promoter region of VDR and activates VDR transcription (PubMed:9933478). Binds to and activates transcription of LPH (By similarity). Activates transcription of CLDN2 and intest
   1126..1833    +  CDS            mCherry: mCherry is a basic (constitutively fluorescent) red fluorescent protein published in 2004, derived from Discosoma sp.. It is reported to be a very rapidly-maturing monomer with low acid sensitivity.
   2679..2697    -  promoter       T7 promoter: promoter for bacteriophage T7 RNA polymerase
   2700..2857    +  CDS            lacZα (fragment): LacZα fragment of β-galactosidase; lacZ fragment
   2861..3289    +  rep_origin     f1 ori (sequence partly withheld): f1 bacteriophage origin of replication; arrow indicates direction of (+) strand synthesis
   3302..3601    +  CDS            tnpA (fragment): TN5P_ECOLX - Also known as tnp. Experimental evidence at protein level: Swiss-Prot protein existence level 1. Mediates transposition of transposon Tn5 by a 'cut and paste' mechanism. First, the monomeric transposase binds the 19 bp inverted DNA repeats flanking the transposon. Then, dimerization of the DNA- bound transposase creates a synaptic DNA complex. After nicking of the first DNA strand, excision of the transposon proceeds through a series of intermediates. The transposase then mediates the insertion of the transposon at a new site by strand transfer. The activity of the wild- type tran
   3633..4424    +  CDS            neo: KKA2_KLEPN - Also known as kan, nptII. Experimental evidence at protein level: Swiss-Prot protein existence level 1. Resistance to kanamycin, neomycin, paromomycin, ribostamycin, butirosin and gentamicin B. From Klebsiella pneumoniae.
   4428..4444    +  promoter       AmpR promoter (fragment): bla
   4445..5305    +  CDS            AmpR: β-lactamase; bla; confers resistance to ampicillin, carbenicillin, and related antibiotics
   5476..6064    +  rep_origin     ori: high-copy-number ColE1/pMB1/pBR322/pUC origin of replication
>Addgene plasmid #97319 | AAV_Cdx2 HMEJ donor | depositor full sequence | sequence record 178926 | Full Sequence
AGCGCCCAATACGCAAACCGCCTCTCCCCGCGCGTTGGCCGATTCATTAATGCAGCTGGCACGACAGGTT
TCCCGACTGGAAAGCGGGCAGTGAGCGCAACGCAATTAATGTGAGTTAGCTCACTCATTAGGCACCCCAG
GCTTTACACTTTATGCTTCCGGCTCGTATGTTGTGTGGAATTGTGAGCGGATAACAATTTCACACAGGAA
ACAGCTATGACCATGATTACGCCAAGCTTGGTACCAGACCACGGGAGGGGTCACTGGGTGATTGCAGGGG
ACACCCAGTGCCTCTGGCTTCTGTGGATATATATGAATGTATACAGACATACACATATCAAAGATTTAAA
AATCCTTGAACTTTTTTTTTCATTAACACAAAAGAGGCCCTACTTGCACACCAACACTTTCTGTAGTCTA
GGGAAAAGGGAAGGAACAAACAAGAGAAATTCATAGCCAGGAAGTTTTGGACAAAGTTTCATTGTCTGTG
CCAAGGTGAAGAACATCGCAGTACCAATGAGCTGTGGGAGCCCAAGGGTGACCCACGAGGCACACTGAGC
TGGCCAACCATTTGTGTAGGGAATAGCTTTCGTCATGGTTCCGTTCCCTGGTTCTGAGGTTCTGTTGCTA
GTAAAGGGTTTTTTGTTTGTTTGTTTTTTGTTTTTTGAAAGCAACTTGGGGAGGGGGCAGGTAAGTAAAG
AGGACGAGGCTGGCCTGGCTTTGGGAACATTTCCCAAACTCAGTGAAAGAAGGACGCTCCCGGGGTGGCG
CCATTTCTCTGTTCTTATCTTCTTCTACCTTCTATTTTGTCATCTCTAGGTTAAAATTTGGTTTCAGAAC
CGCAGAGCCAAGGAGAGGAAAATCAAGAAGAAGCAGCAGCAGCAACAGCAGCAGCAGCAACAACAGCCTC
CACAGCCGCCGCCACAACCTTCCCAGCCTCAGCCGGGTGCCCTGCGGAGCGTGCCCGAGCCCTTGAGTCC
TGTGACCTCCTTGCAAGGCTCAGTGCCTGGTTCTGTCCCTGGGGTTCTGGGGCCAGCTGGAGGGGTTTTA
AACTCCACTGTCACCCAGGCCACTAACTTCTCCCTGTTGAAACAAGCAGGGGATGTCGAAGAGAATCCCG
GGCCAATGGTGAGCAAGGGCGAGGAGGATAACATGGCCATCATCAAGGAGTTCATGCGCTTCAAGGTGCA
CATGGAGGGCTCCGTGAACGGCCACGAGTTCGAGATCGAGGGCGAGGGCGAGGGCCGCCCCTACGAGGGC
ACCCAGACCGCCAAGCTGAAGGTGACCAAGGGTGGCCCCCTGCCCTTCGCCTGGGACATCCTGTCCCCTC
AGTTCATGTACGGCTCCAAGGCCTACGTGAAGCACCCCGCCGACATCCCCGACTACTTGAAGCTGTCCTT
CCCCGAGGGCTTCAAGTGGGAGCGCGTGATGAACTTCGAGGACGGCGGCGTGGTGACCGTGACCCAGGAC
TCCTCCCTGCAGGACGGCGAGTTCATCTACAAGGTGAAGCTGCGCGGCACCAACTTCCCCTCCGACGGCC
CCGTAATGCAGAAGAAGACCATGGGCTGGGAGGCCTCCTCCGAGCGGATGTACCCCGAGGACGGCGCCCT
GAAGGGCGAGATCAAGCAGAGGCTGAAGCTGAAGGACGGCGGCCACTACGACGCTGAGGTCAAGACCACC
TACAAGGCCAAGAAGCCCGTGCAGCTGCCCGGCGCCTACAACGTCAACATCAAGTTGGACATCACCTCCC
ACAACGAGGACTACACCATCGTGGAACAGTACGAACGCGCCGAGGGCCGCCACTCCACCGGCGGCATGGA
CGAGCTGTACAAGTAAGACCCCTCCCGTGGTCTGAAGCGGCGGCGGCACAGCAATCCCAGGCTGAGCCAT
GAGGAGTATGGACGCTGCGAGAATCCTCAGAAGAGATTCCTCTCCTCCTACCCACGAACAGCATCTACTG
ATGGAGATTGAGGACAGAAGATGAGTGGAATTATGGACCTCAGGGGAAGACATGGTTTAGATTTTTTTTT
TCTTTTTAACTTTTCCCATTCCGACTCTTCCTGCCAGCAACGACAAACGAAGTGATTCCTGGGGCTTCTT
CGTTCATGCTCTTTGCCAGGACTGACTACCGACATGAAGCTATCAGCCTCTTTTGCCCCAGCTCTTTGCC
TCTCTGTATTTCTGTGTGGAGCTGAGGAGAGAGTGAGACTGGATGGGGTGGGGGTAGCAATACTTGAGCC
AAGGTGGCTGTTTCCTGCTGACTGCTTTCTGAGAACCAGCTGGCCGTCCTGCCTCCGGGCCAGGGACTAT
TCAAACTACAGGAGCCAGAGGCAGCTAAGATAGCTGGACTGACCGAAGTCTGCAGAACCTCCCCCACCAG
GTGGTCTGGGCTTTCTTCTCCACAAATCAGGAAGGGGTGGTGGGTTCAGGGGCTGCGGTGAGAGGGGGTT
GGTTAGCCAACGCCAGGCCCCTGCGACAAGGGCTTGTTTAGAAAGCCTGTCACCAGAGCTGCTGTAGGCG
GAATGTATGTCTGTGTTGTAAATGCCAGAGCCAACCTGGACTTCCTGTCCCTTCCCTCGTCTTTGGCTGA
AGAAGACCGGAATTGTTTGCTGCTGTTCGAGTCACTGATCTGTGTACCCAGTGACCCCTCCCGTGGTCTT
CTAGAGGGCCCAATTCGCCCTATAGTGAGTCGTATTACAATTCACTGGCCGTCGTTTTACAACGTCGTGA
CTGGGAAAACCCTGGCGTTACCCAACTTAATCGCCTTGCAGCACATCCCCCTTTCGCCAGCTGGCGTAAT
AGCGAAGAGGCCCGCACCGATCGCCCTTCCCAACAGTTGCGCAGCCTGAATGGCGAATGG
[124 nt withheld, positions 2861-2984]
C
[91 nt withheld, positions 2986-3076]
A
[49 nt withheld, positions 3078-3126]
CCTTTGACGTTGGAGTCCACGTTCTTT
[37 nt withheld, positions 3154-3190]
ACCCTATCTCGGTCTATTCTTTTGATTTATAAGGGATTTTGCCGATTTCGGCCTATTGGTTAAAAAATGA
GCTGATTTAACAAAAATTTAACGCGAATTTTAACAAAATTCAGGGCGCAAGGGCTGCTAAAGGAAGCGGA
ACACGTAGAAAGCCAGTCCGCAGAAACGGTGCTGACCCCGGATGAATGTCAGCTACTGGGCTATCTGGAC
AAGGGAAAACGCAAGCGCAAAGAGAAAGCAGGTAGCTTGCAGTGGGCTTACATGGCGATAGCTAGACTGG
GCGGTTTTATGGACAGCAAGCGAACCGGAATTGCCAGCTGGGGCGCCCTCTGGTAAGGTTGGGAAGCCCT
GCAAAGTAAACTGGATGGCTTTCTTGCCGCCAAGGATCTGATGGCGCAGGGGATCAAGATCTGATCAAGA
GACAGGATGAGGATCGTTTCGCATGATTGAACAAGATGGATTGCACGCAGGTTCTCCGGCCGCTTGGGTG
GAGAGGCTATTCGGCTATGACTGGGCACAACAGACAATCGGCTGCTCTGATGCCGCCGTGTTCCGGCTGT
CAGCGCAGGGGCGCCCGGTTCTTTTTGTCAAGACCGACCTGTCCGGTGCCCTGAATGAACTGCAGGACGA
GGCAGCGCGGCTATCGTGGCTGGCCACGACGGGCGTTCCTTGCGCAGCTGTGCTCGACGTTGTCACTGAA
GCGGGAAGGGACTGGCTGCTATTGGGCGAAGTGCCGGGGCAGGATCTCCTGTCATCCCACCTTGCTCCTG
CCGAGAAAGTATCCATCATGGCTGATGCAATGCGGCGGCTGCATACGCTTGATCCGGCTACCTGCCCATT
CGACCACCAAGCGAAACATCGCATCGAGCGAGCACGTACTCGGATGGAAGCCGGTCTTGTCGATCAGGAT
GATCTGGACGAAGAGCATCAGGGGCTCGCGCCAGCCGAACTGTTCGCCAGGCTCAAGGCGCGCATGCCCG
ACGGCGAGGATCTCGTCGTGACCCATGGCGATGCCTGCTTGCCGAATATCATGGTGGAAAATGGCCGCTT
TTCTGGATTCATCGACTGTGGCCGGCTGGGTGTGGCGGACCGCTATCAGGACATAGCGTTGGCTACCCGT
GATATTGCTGAAGAGCTTGGCGGCGAATGGGCTGACCGCTTCCTCGTGCTTTACGGTATCGCCGCTCCCG
ATTCGCAGCGCATCGCCTTCTATCGCCTTCTTGACGAGTTCTTCTGAATTGAAAAAGGAAGAGTATGAGT
ATTCAACATTTCCGTGTCGCCCTTATTCCCTTTTTTGCGGCATTTTGCCTTCCTGTTTTTGCTCACCCAG
AAACGCTGGTGAAAGTAAAAGATGCTGAAGATCAGTTGGGTGCACGAGTGGGTTACATCGAACTGGATCT
CAACAGCGGTAAGATCCTTGAGAGTTTTCGCCCCGAAGAACGTTTTCCAATGATGAGCACTTTTAAAGTT
CTGCTATGTGGCGCGGTATTATCCCGTATTGACGCCGGGCAAGAGCAACTCGGTCGCCGCATACACTATT
CTCAGAATGACTTGGTTGAGTACTCACCAGTCACAGAAAAGCATCTTACGGATGGCATGACAGTAAGAGA
ATTATGCAGTGCTGCCATAACCATGAGTGATAACACTGCGGCCAACTTACTTCTGACAACGATCGGAGGA
CCGAAGGAGCTAACCGCTTTTTTGCACAACATGGGGGATCATGTAACTCGCCTTGATCGTTGGGAACCGG
AGCTGAATGAAGCCATACCAAACGACGAGCGTGACACCACGATGCCTGTAGCAATGGCAACAACGTTGCG
CAAACTATTAACTGGCGAACTACTTACTCTAGCTTCCCGGCAACAATTAATAGACTGGATGGAGGCGGAT
AAAGTTGCAGGACCACTTCTGCGCTCGGCCCTTCCGGCTGGCTGGTTTATTGCTGATAAATCTGGAGCCG
GTGAGCGTGGGTCTCGCGGTATCATTGCAGCACTGGGGCCAGATGGTAAGCCCTCCCGTATCGTAGTTAT
CTACACGACGGGGAGTCAGGCAACTATGGATGAACGAAATAGACAGATCGCTGAGATAGGTGCCTCACTG
ATTAAGCATTGGTAACTGTCAGACCAAGTTTACTCATATATACTTTAGATTGATTTAAAACTTCATTTTT
AATTTAAAAGGATCTAGGTGAAGATCCTTTTTGATAATCTCATGACCAAAATCCCTTAACGTGAGTTTTC
GTTCCACTGAGCGTCAGACCCCGTAGAAAAGATCAAAGGATCTTCTTGAGATCCTTTTTTTCTGCGCGTA
ATCTGCTGCTTGCAAACAAAAAAACCACCGCTACCAGCGGTGGTTTGTTTGCCGGATCAAGAGCTACCAA
CTCTTTTTCCGAAGGTAACTGGCTTCAGCAGAGCGCAGATACCAAATACTGTTCTTCTAGTGTAGCCGTA
GTTAGGCCACCACTTCAAGAACTCTGTAGCACCGCCTACATACCTCGCTCTGCTAATCCTGTTACCAGTG
GCTGCTGCCAGTGGCGATAAGTCGTGTCTTACCGGGTTGGACTCAAGACGATAGTTACCGGATAAGGCGC
AGCGGTCGGGCTGAACGGGGGGTTCGTGCACACAGCCCAGCTTGGAGCGAACGACCTACACCGAACTGAG
ATACCTACAGCGTGAGCTATGAGAAAGCGCCACGCTTCCCGAAGGGAGAAAGGCGGACAGGTATCCGGTA
AGCGGCAGGGTCGGAACAGGAGAGCGCACGAGGGAGCTTCCAGGGGGAAACGCCTGGTATCTTTATAGTC
CTGTCGGGTTTCGCCACCTCTGACTTGAGCGTCGATTTTTGTGATGCTCGTCAGGGGGGCGGAGCCTATG
GAAAAACGCCAGCAACGCGGCCTTTTTACGGTTCCTGGCCTTTTGCTGGCCTTTTGCTCACATGTTCTTT
CCTGCGTTATCCCCTGATTCTGTGGATAACCGTATTACCGCCTTTGAGTGAGCTGATACCGCTCGCCGCA
GCCGAACGACCGAGCGCAGCGAGTCAGTGAGCGAGGAAGCGGAAG
