Features (pLannotate 1.2.2; 15 found; start..end, strand, type, name):
    400..492     +  CDS            lacI (fragment): lac repressor; lacI; The lac repressor binds to the lac operator to inhibit transcription in E. coli. This inhibition can be relieved by adding lactose or isopropyl-β-D-thiogalactopyranoside (IPTG).
    505..526     +  protein_bind   CAP binding site: CAP binding activates transcription in the presence of cAMP. E. coli catabolite activator protein
    541..571     +  promoter       lac promoter: promoter for the E. coli lac operon
    579..595     +  protein_bind   lac operator: The lac repressor binds to the lac operator to inhibit transcription in E. coli. This inhibition can be relieved by adding lactose or isopropyl-β-D-thiogalactopyranoside (IPTG). lac repressor encoded by lacI
    995..1015    +  CDS            Csy4 (fragment): CRISPR-associated endoribonuclease responsible for pre-crRNA processing in Pseudomonas aeruginosa (Haurwitz et al., 2010)
   1218..1466    +  CDS            Cdx2 (fragment): CDX2_MOUSE - Also known as Cdx-2. Experimental evidence at protein level: Swiss-Prot protein existence level 1. Transcription factor which regulates the transcription of multiple genes expressed in the intestinal epithelium (PubMed:9933478, PubMed:16027724). Binds to the promoter of the intestinal sucrase- isomaltase SI and activates SI transcription (PubMed:7935448). Binds to the DNA sequence 5'-ATAAAAACTTAT-3' in the promoter region of VDR and activates VDR transcription (PubMed:9933478). Binds to and activates transcription of LPH (By similarity). Activates transcription of CLDN2 and intest
   1524..2231    +  CDS            mCherry: mCherry is a basic (constitutively fluorescent) red fluorescent protein published in 2004, derived from Discosoma sp.. It is reported to be a very rapidly-maturing monomer with low acid sensitivity.
   3078..3096    -  promoter       T7 promoter: promoter for bacteriophage T7 RNA polymerase
   3099..3256    +  CDS            lacZα (fragment): LacZα fragment of β-galactosidase; lacZ fragment
   3260..3688    +  rep_origin     f1 ori (sequence partly withheld): f1 bacteriophage origin of replication; arrow indicates direction of (+) strand synthesis
   3701..4000    +  CDS            tnpA (fragment): TN5P_ECOLX - Also known as tnp. Experimental evidence at protein level: Swiss-Prot protein existence level 1. Mediates transposition of transposon Tn5 by a 'cut and paste' mechanism. First, the monomeric transposase binds the 19 bp inverted DNA repeats flanking the transposon. Then, dimerization of the DNA- bound transposase creates a synaptic DNA complex. After nicking of the first DNA strand, excision of the transposon proceeds through a series of intermediates. The transposase then mediates the insertion of the transposon at a new site by strand transfer. The activity of the wild- type tran
   4032..4823    +  CDS            neo: KKA2_KLEPN - Also known as kan, nptII. Experimental evidence at protein level: Swiss-Prot protein existence level 1. Resistance to kanamycin, neomycin, paromomycin, ribostamycin, butirosin and gentamicin B. From Klebsiella pneumoniae.
   4827..4843    +  promoter       AmpR promoter (fragment): bla
   4844..5704    +  CDS            AmpR: β-lactamase; bla; confers resistance to ampicillin, carbenicillin, and related antibiotics
   5875..217     +  rep_origin     ori (across the origin): high-copy-number ColE1/pMB1/pBR322/pUC origin of replication
>Addgene plasmid #97319 | AAV_Cdx2 HMEJ donor | addgene full sequence | sequence record 189990 | Addgene NGS Result
GAGATACCTACAGCGTGAGCTATGAGAAAGCGCCACGCTTCCCGAAGGGAGAAAGGCGGACAGGTATCCG
GTAAGCGGCAGGGTCGGAACAGGAGAGCGCACGAGGGAGCTTCCAGGGGGAAACGCCTGGTATCTTTATA
GTCCTGTCGGGTTTCGCCACCTCTGACTTGAGCGTCGATTTTTGTGATGCTCGTCAGGGGGGCGGAGCCT
ATGGAAAAACGCCAGCAACGCGGCCTTTTTACGGTTCCTGGCCTTTTGCTGGCCTTTTGCTCACATGTTC
TTTCCTGCGTTATCCCCTGATTCTGTGGATAACCGTATTACCGCCTTTGAGTGAGCTGATACCGCTCGCC
GCAGCCGAACGACCGAGCGCAGCGAGTCAGTGAGCGAGGAAGCGGAAGAGCGCCCAATACGCAAACCGCC
TCTCCCCGCGCGTTGGCCGATTCATTAATGCAGCTGGCACGACAGGTTTCCCGACTGGAAAGCGGGCAGT
GAGCGCAACGCAATTAATGTGAGTTAGCTCACTCATTAGGCACCCCAGGCTTTACACTTTATGCTTCCGG
CTCGTATGTTGTGTGGAATTGTGAGCGGATAACAATTTCACACAGGAAACAGCTATGACCATGATTACGC
CAAGCTTGGTACCAGACCACGGGAGGGGTCACTGGGTGATTGCAGGGGACACCCAGTGCCTCTGGCTTCT
GTGGATATATATGAATGTATACAGACATACACATATCAAAGATTTAAAAATCCTTGAACTTTTTTTTTCA
TTAACACAAAAGAGGCCCTACTTGCACACCAACACTTTCTGTAGTCTAGGGAAAAGGGAAGGAACAAACA
AGAGAAATTCATAGCCAGGAAGTTTTGGACAAAGTTTCATTGTCTGTGCCAAGGTGAAGAACATCGCAGT
ACCAATGAGCTGTGGGAGCCCAAGGGTGACCCACGAGGCACACTGAGCTGGCCAACCATTTGTGTAGGGA
ATAGCTTTCGTCATGGTTCCGTTCCCTGGTTCTGAGGTTCTGTTGCTAGTAAAGGGTTTTTTGTTTGTTT
GTTTTTTGTTTTTTGAAAGCAACTTGGGGAGGGGGCAGGTAAGTAAAGAGGACGAGGCTGGCCTGGCTTT
GGGAACATTTCCCAAACTCAGTGAAAGAAGGACGCTCCCGGGGTGGCGCCATTTCTCTGTTCTTATCTTC
TTCTACCTTCTATTTTGTCATCTCTAGGTTAAAATTTGGTTTCAGAACCGCAGAGCCAAGGAGAGGAAAA
TCAAGAAGAAGCAGCAGCAGCAACAGCAGCAGCAGCAACAACAGCCTCCACAGCCGCCGCCACAACCTTC
CCAGCCTCAGCCGGGTGCCCTGCGGAGCGTGCCCGAGCCCTTGAGTCCTGTGACCTCCTTGCAAGGCTCA
GTGCCTGGTTCTGTCCCTGGGGTTCTGGGGCCAGCTGGAGGGGTTTTAAACTCCACTGTCACCCAGGCCA
CTAACTTCTCCCTGTTGAAACAAGCAGGGGATGTCGAAGAGAATCCCGGGCCAATGGTGAGCAAGGGCGA
GGAGGATAACATGGCCATCATCAAGGAGTTCATGCGCTTCAAGGTGCACATGGAGGGCTCCGTGAACGGC
CACGAGTTCGAGATCGAGGGCGAGGGCGAGGGCCGCCCCTACGAGGGCACCCAGACCGCCAAGCTGAAGG
TGACCAAGGGTGGCCCCCTGCCCTTCGCCTGGGACATCCTGTCCCCTCAGTTCATGTACGGCTCCAAGGC
CTACGTGAAGCACCCCGCCGACATCCCCGACTACTTGAAGCTGTCCTTCCCCGAGGGCTTCAAGTGGGAG
CGCGTGATGAACTTCGAGGACGGCGGCGTGGTGACCGTGACCCAGGACTCCTCCCTGCAGGACGGCGAGT
TCATCTACAAGGTGAAGCTGCGCGGCACCAACTTCCCCTCCGACGGCCCCGTAATGCAGAAGAAGACCAT
GGGCTGGGAGGCCTCCTCCGAGCGGATGTACCCCGAGGACGGCGCCCTGAAGGGCGAGATCAAGCAGAGG
CTGAAGCTGAAGGACGGCGGCCACTACGACGCTGAGGTCAAGACCACCTACAAGGCCAAGAAGCCCGTGC
AGCTGCCCGGCGCCTACAACGTCAACATCAAGTTGGACATCACCTCCCACAACGAGGACTACACCATCGT
GGAACAGTACGAACGCGCCGAGGGCCGCCACTCCACCGGCGGCATGGACGAGCTGTACAAGTAAGACCCC
TCCCGTGGTCTGAAGCGGCGGCGGCACAGCAATCCCAGGCTGAGCCATGAGGAGTATGGACGCTGCGAGA
ATCCTCAGAAGAGATTCCTCTCCTCCTACCCACGAACAGCATCTACTGATGGAGATTGAGGACAGAAGAT
GAGTGGAATTATGGACCTCAGGGGAAGACATGGTTTAGATTTTTTTTTTTCTTTTTAACTTTTCCCATTC
CGACTCTTCCTGCCAGCAACGACAAACGAAGTGATTCCTGGGGCTTCTTCGTTCATGCTCTTTGCCAGGA
CTGACTACCGACATGAAGCTATCAGCCTCTTTTGCCCCAGCTCTTTGCCTCTCTGTATTTCTGTGTGGAG
CTGAGGAGAGAGTGAGACTGGATGGGGTGGGGGTAGCAATACTTGAGCCAAGGTGGCTGTTTCCTGCTGA
CTGCTTTCTGAGAACCAGCTGGCCGTCCTGCCTCCGGGCCAGGGACTATTCAAACTACAGGAGCCAGAGG
CAGCTAAGATAGCTGGACTGACCGAAGTCTGCAGAACCTCCCCCACCAGGTGGTCTGGGCTTTCTTCTCC
ACAAATCAGGAAGGGGTGGTGGGTTCAGGGGCTGCGGTGAGAGGGGGTTGGTTAGCCAACGCCAGGCCCC
TGCGACAAGGGCTTGTTTAGAAAGCCTGTCACCAGAGCTGCTGTAGGCGGAATGTATGTCTGTGTTGTAA
ATGCCAGAGCCAACCTGGACTTCCTGTCCCTTCCCTCGTCTTTGGCTGAAGAAGACCGGAATTGTTTGCT
GCTGTTCGAGTCACTGATCTGTGTACCCAGTGACCCCTCCCGTGGTCTTCTAGAGGGCCCAATTCGCCCT
ATAGTGAGTCGTATTACAATTCACTGGCCGTCGTTTTACAACGTCGTGACTGGGAAAACCCTGGCGTTAC
CCAACTTAATCGCCTTGCAGCACATCCCCCTTTCGCCAGCTGGCGTAATAGCGAAGAGGCCCGCACCGAT
CGCCCTTCCCAACAGTTGCGCAGCCTGAATGGCGAATGG
[124 nt withheld, positions 3260-3383]
C
[91 nt withheld, positions 3385-3475]
A
[49 nt withheld, positions 3477-3525]
CCTTTGACGTTGGAGTCCACGTTCTTT
[37 nt withheld, positions 3553-3589]
ACCCTATCTCGGTCTATTCTTTTGATTTATAAGGGATTTTGCCGATTTCGGCCTATTGGTTAAAAAATGA
GCTGATTTAACAAAAATTTAACGCGAATTTTAACAAAATTCAGGGCGCAAGGGCTGCTAAAGGAAGCGGA
ACACGTAGAAAGCCAGTCCGCAGAAACGGTGCTGACCCCGGATGAATGTCAGCTACTGGGCTATCTGGAC
AAGGGAAAACGCAAGCGCAAAGAGAAAGCAGGTAGCTTGCAGTGGGCTTACATGGCGATAGCTAGACTGG
GCGGTTTTATGGACAGCAAGCGAACCGGAATTGCCAGCTGGGGCGCCCTCTGGTAAGGTTGGGAAGCCCT
GCAAAGTAAACTGGATGGCTTTCTTGCCGCCAAGGATCTGATGGCGCAGGGGATCAAGATCTGATCAAGA
GACAGGATGAGGATCGTTTCGCATGATTGAACAAGATGGATTGCACGCAGGTTCTCCGGCCGCTTGGGTG
GAGAGGCTATTCGGCTATGACTGGGCACAACAGACAATCGGCTGCTCTGATGCCGCCGTGTTCCGGCTGT
CAGCGCAGGGGCGCCCGGTTCTTTTTGTCAAGACCGACCTGTCCGGTGCCCTGAATGAACTGCAGGACGA
GGCAGCGCGGCTATCGTGGCTGGCCACGACGGGCGTTCCTTGCGCAGCTGTGCTCGACGTTGTCACTGAA
GCGGGAAGGGACTGGCTGCTATTGGGCGAAGTGCCGGGGCAGGATCTCCTGTCATCCCACCTTGCTCCTG
CCGAGAAAGTATCCATCATGGCTGATGCAATGCGGCGGCTGCATACGCTTGATCCGGCTACCTGCCCATT
CGACCACCAAGCGAAACATCGCATCGAGCGAGCACGTACTCGGATGGAAGCCGGTCTTGTCGATCAGGAT
GATCTGGACGAAGAGCATCAGGGGCTCGCGCCAGCCGAACTGTTCGCCAGGCTCAAGGCGCGCATGCCCG
ACGGCGAGGATCTCGTCGTGACCCATGGCGATGCCTGCTTGCCGAATATCATGGTGGAAAATGGCCGCTT
TTCTGGATTCATCGACTGTGGCCGGCTGGGTGTGGCGGACCGCTATCAGGACATAGCGTTGGCTACCCGT
GATATTGCTGAAGAGCTTGGCGGCGAATGGGCTGACCGCTTCCTCGTGCTTTACGGTATCGCCGCTCCCG
ATTCGCAGCGCATCGCCTTCTATCGCCTTCTTGACGAGTTCTTCTGAATTGAAAAAGGAAGAGTATGAGT
ATTCAACATTTCCGTGTCGCCCTTATTCCCTTTTTTGCGGCATTTTGCCTTCCTGTTTTTGCTCACCCAG
AAACGCTGGTGAAAGTAAAAGATGCTGAAGATCAGTTGGGTGCACGAGTGGGTTACATCGAACTGGATCT
CAACAGCGGTAAGATCCTTGAGAGTTTTCGCCCCGAAGAACGTTTTCCAATGATGAGCACTTTTAAAGTT
CTGCTATGTGGCGCGGTATTATCCCGTATTGACGCCGGGCAAGAGCAACTCGGTCGCCGCATACACTATT
CTCAGAATGACTTGGTTGAGTACTCACCAGTCACAGAAAAGCATCTTACGGATGGCATGACAGTAAGAGA
ATTATGCAGTGCTGCCATAACCATGAGTGATAACACTGCGGCCAACTTACTTCTGACAACGATCGGAGGA
CCGAAGGAGCTAACCGCTTTTTTGCACAACATGGGGGATCATGTAACTCGCCTTGATCGTTGGGAACCGG
AGCTGAATGAAGCCATACCAAACGACGAGCGTGACACCACGATGCCTGTAGCAATGGCAACAACGTTGCG
CAAACTATTAACTGGCGAACTACTTACTCTAGCTTCCCGGCAACAATTAATAGACTGGATGGAGGCGGAT
AAAGTTGCAGGACCACTTCTGCGCTCGGCCCTTCCGGCTGGCTGGTTTATTGCTGATAAATCTGGAGCCG
GTGAGCGTGGGTCTCGCGGTATCATTGCAGCACTGGGGCCAGATGGTAAGCCCTCCCGTATCGTAGTTAT
CTACACGACGGGGAGTCAGGCAACTATGGATGAACGAAATAGACAGATCGCTGAGATAGGTGCCTCACTG
ATTAAGCATTGGTAACTGTCAGACCAAGTTTACTCATATATACTTTAGATTGATTTAAAACTTCATTTTT
AATTTAAAAGGATCTAGGTGAAGATCCTTTTTGATAATCTCATGACCAAAATCCCTTAACGTGAGTTTTC
GTTCCACTGAGCGTCAGACCCCGTAGAAAAGATCAAAGGATCTTCTTGAGATCCTTTTTTTCTGCGCGTA
ATCTGCTGCTTGCAAACAAAAAAACCACCGCTACCAGCGGTGGTTTGTTTGCCGGATCAAGAGCTACCAA
CTCTTTTTCCGAAGGTAACTGGCTTCAGCAGAGCGCAGATACCAAATACTGTTCTTCTAGTGTAGCCGTA
GTTAGGCCACCACTTCAAGAACTCTGTAGCACCGCCTACATACCTCGCTCTGCTAATCCTGTTACCAGTG
GCTGCTGCCAGTGGCGATAAGTCGTGTCTTACCGGGTTGGACTCAAGACGATAGTTACCGGATAAGGCGC
AGCGGTCGGGCTGAACGGGGGGTTCGTGCACACAGCCCAGCTTGGAGCGAACGACCTACACCGAACT
