>Addgene plasmid #97319 | AAV_Cdx2 HMEJ donor | depositor partial sequence | sequence record 178927 | Cdx2 HMEJ donor
AGACCACGGGAGGGGTCACTGGGTGATTGCAGGGGACACCCAGTGCCTCTGGCTTCTGTGGATATATATG
AATGTATACAGACATACACATATCAAAGATTTAAAAATCCTTGAACTTTTTTTTTCATTAACACAAAAGA
GGCCCTACTTGCACACCAACACTTTCTGTAGTCTAGGGAAAAGGGAAGGAACAAACAAGAGAAATTCATA
GCCAGGAAGTTTTGGACAAAGTTTCATTGTCTGTGCCAAGGTGAAGAACATCGCAGTACCAATGAGCTGT
GGGAGCCCAAGGGTGACCCACGAGGCACACTGAGCTGGCCAACCATTTGTGTAGGGAATAGCTTTCGTCA
TGGTTCCGTTCCCTGGTTCTGAGGTTCTGTTGCTAGTAAAGGGTTTTTTGTTTGTTTGTTTTTTGTTTTT
TGAAAGCAACTTGGGGAGGGGGCAGGTAAGTAAAGAGGACGAGGCTGGCCTGGCTTTGGGAACATTTCCC
AAACTCAGTGAAAGAAGGACGCTCCCGGGGTGGCGCCATTTCTCTGTTCTTATCTTCTTCTACCTTCTAT
TTTGTCATCTCTAGGTTAAAATTTGGTTTCAGAACCGCAGAGCCAAGGAGAGGAAAATCAAGAAGAAGCA
GCAGCAGCAACAGCAGCAGCAGCAACAACAGCCTCCACAGCCGCCGCCACAACCTTCCCAGCCTCAGCCG
GGTGCCCTGCGGAGCGTGCCCGAGCCCTTGAGTCCTGTGACCTCCTTGCAAGGCTCAGTGCCTGGTTCTG
TCCCTGGGGTTCTGGGGCCAGCTGGAGGGGTTTTAAACTCCACTGTCACCCAGGCCACTAACTTCTCCCT
GTTGAAACAAGCAGGGGATGTCGAAGAGAATCCCGGGCCAATGGTGAGCAAGGGCGAGGAGGATAACATG
GCCATCATCAAGGAGTTCATGCGCTTCAAGGTGCACATGGAGGGCTCCGTGAACGGCCACGAGTTCGAGA
TCGAGGGCGAGGGCGAGGGCCGCCCCTACGAGGGCACCCAGACCGCCAAGCTGAAGGTGACCAAGGGTGG
CCCCCTGCCCTTCGCCTGGGACATCCTGTCCCCTCAGTTCATGTACGGCTCCAAGGCCTACGTGAAGCAC
CCCGCCGACATCCCCGACTACTTGAAGCTGTCCTTCCCCGAGGGCTTCAAGTGGGAGCGCGTGATGAACT
TCGAGGACGGCGGCGTGGTGACCGTGACCCAGGACTCCTCCCTGCAGGACGGCGAGTTCATCTACAAGGT
GAAGCTGCGCGGCACCAACTTCCCCTCCGACGGCCCCGTAATGCAGAAGAAGACCATGGGCTGGGAGGCC
TCCTCCGAGCGGATGTACCCCGAGGACGGCGCCCTGAAGGGCGAGATCAAGCAGAGGCTGAAGCTGAAGG
ACGGCGGCCACTACGACGCTGAGGTCAAGACCACCTACAAGGCCAAGAAGCCCGTGCAGCTGCCCGGCGC
CTACAACGTCAACATCAAGTTGGACATCACCTCCCACAACGAGGACTACACCATCGTGGAACAGTACGAA
CGCGCCGAGGGCCGCCACTCCACCGGCGGCATGGACGAGCTGTACAAGTAAGACCCCTCCCGTGGTCTGA
AGCGGCGGCGGCACAGCAATCCCAGGCTGAGCCATGAGGAGTATGGACGCTGCGAGAATCCTCAGAAGAG
ATTCCTCTCCTCCTACCCACGAACAGCATCTACTGATGGAGATTGAGGACAGAAGATGAGTGGAATTATG
GACCTCAGGGGAAGACATGGTTTAGATTTTTTTTTTCTTTTTAACTTTTCCCATTCCGACTCTTCCTGCC
AGCAACGACAAACGAAGTGATTCCTGGGGCTTCTTCGTTCATGCTCTTTGCCAGGACTGACTACCGACAT
GAAGCTATCAGCCTCTTTTGCCCCAGCTCTTTGCCTCTCTGTATTTCTGTGTGGAGCTGAGGAGAGAGTG
AGACTGGATGGGGTGGGGGTAGCAATACTTGAGCCAAGGTGGCTGTTTCCTGCTGACTGCTTTCTGAGAA
CCAGCTGGCCGTCCTGCCTCCGGGCCAGGGACTATTCAAACTACAGGAGCCAGAGGCAGCTAAGATAGCT
GGACTGACCGAAGTCTGCAGAACCTCCCCCACCAGGTGGTCTGGGCTTTCTTCTCCACAAATCAGGAAGG
GGTGGTGGGTTCAGGGGCTGCGGTGAGAGGGGGTTGGTTAGCCAACGCCAGGCCCCTGCGACAAGGGCTT
GTTTAGAAAGCCTGTCACCAGAGCTGCTGTAGGCGGAATGTATGTCTGTGTTGTAAATGCCAGAGCCAAC
CTGGACTTCCTGTCCCTTCCCTCGTCTTTGGCTGAAGAAGACCGGAATTGTTTGCTGCTGTTCGAGTCAC
TGATCTGTGTACCCAGTGACCCCTCCCGTGGTCT
